>Addgene plasmid #54757 | tdTurboRFP-C1 | depositor partial sequence | sequence record 85154 | insert sequence
TGACGTCAGATCCGCTAGCGCTACCGGTCGCCACCATGAGCGAGCTGATCAAGGAGAACATGCACATGAA
GCTGTACATGGAGGGCACCGTGAACAACCACCACTTCAAGTGCACATCCGAGGGCGAAGGCAAGCCCTAC
GAGGGCACCCAGACCATGAAGATCAAGGTGGTCGAGGGCGGCCCTCTCCCCTTCGCCTTCGACATCCTGG
CTACCAGCTTCATGTACGGCAGCAAAGCCTTCATCAACCACACCCAGGGCATCCCCGACTTCTTTAAGCA
GTCCTTCCCTGAGGGCTTCACATGGGAGAGAATCACCACATACGAAGACGGGGGCGTGCTGACCGCTACC
CAGGACACCAGCTTCCAGAACGGCTGCATCATCTACAACGTCAAGATCAACGGGGTGAACTTCCCATCCA
ACGGCCCTGTGATGCAGAAGAAAACACGCGGCTGGGAGGCCAACACCGAGATGCTGTACCCCGCTGACGG
CGGCCTGAGAGGCCACAGCCAGATGGCCCTGAAGCTCGTGGGCGGGGGCTACCTGCACTGCTCCTTCAAG
ACCACATACAGATCCAAGAAACCCGCTAAGAACCTCAAGATGCCCGGCTTCCACTTCGTGGACCACAGAC
TGGAAAGAATCAAGGAGGCCGACAAAGAGACCTACGTCGAGCAGCACGAGATGGCTGTGGCCAAGTACTG
CGACCTCCCTAGCAAACTGGGGCACAGAGGGCATGGCACCGGCAGCACCGGCAGCGGCAGCTCCGGTACC
GCCTCCTCCGAGGACAACAACATGGCCATGAGCGAGCTGATCAAGGAGAACATGCACATGAAGCTGTACA
TGGAGGGCACCGTGAACAACCACCACTTCAAGTGCACATCCGAGGGCGAAGGCAAGCCCTACGAGGGCAC
CCAGACCATGAAGATCAAGGTGGTCGAGGGCGGCCCTCTCCCCTTCGCCTTCGACATCCTGGCTACCAGC
TTCATGTACGGCAGCAAAGCCTTCATCAACCACACCCAGGGCATCCCCGACTTCTTTAAGCAGTCCTTCC
CTGAGGGCTTCACATGGGAGAGAATCACCACATACGAAGACGGGGGCGTGCTGACCGCTACCCAGGACAC
CAGCTTCCAGAACGGCTGCATCATCTACAACGTCAAGATCAACGGGGTGAACTTCCCATCCAACGGCCCT
GTGATGCAGAAGAAAACACGCGGCTGGGAGGCCAACACCGAGATGCTGTACCCCGCTGACGGCGGCCTGA
GAGGCCACAGCCAGATGGCCCTGAAGCTCGTGGGCGGGGGCTACCTGCACTGCTCCTTCAAGACCACATA
CAGATCCAAGAAACCCGCTAAGAACCTCAAGATGCCCGGCTTCCACTTCGTGGACCACAGACTGGAAAGA
ATCAAGGAGGCCGACAAAGAGACCTACGTCGAGCAGCACGAGATGGCTGTGGCCAAGTACTGCGACCTCC
CTAGCAAACTGGGGCACAGAGATGAATCCGGACTCAGATCTCGAGCTCAAGCTTCGAATTCTGCAGTCGA
CGGTACCGCGGGCCCGGGATCCACCGGATCTAGATAACTGATCATAATCAGCCATACCACATT
