>Addgene plasmid #54757 | tdTurboRFP-C1 | addgene partial sequence | sequence record 93333 | CMV-F 5'-CGCAAATGGGCGGTAGGCGTG-3'
GTGAACCGTCAGATCCGCTAGCGCTACCGGTCGCCACCATGAGCGAGCTGATCAAGGAGAACATGCACAT
GAAGCTGTACATGGAGGGCACCGTGAACAACCACCACTTCAAGTGCACATCCGAGGGCGAAGGCAAGCCC
TACGAGGGCACCCAGACCATGAAGATCAAGGTGGTCGAGGGCGGCCCTCTCCCCTTCGCCTTCGACATCC
TGGCTACCAGCTTCATGTACGGCAGCAAAGCCTTCATCAACCACACCCAGGGCATCCCCGACTTCTTTAA
GCAGTCCTTCCCTGAGGGCTTCACATGGGAGAGAATCACCACATACGAAGACGGGGGCGTGCTGACCGCT
ACCCAGGACACCAGCTTCCAGAACGGCTGCATCATCTACAACGTCAAGATCAACGGGGTGAACTTCCCAT
CCAACGGCCCTGTGATGCAGAAGAAAACACGCGGCTGGGAGGCCAACACCGAGATGCTGTACCCCGCTGA
CGGCGGCCTGAGAGGCCACAGCCAGATGGCCCTGAAGCTCGTGGGCGGGGGCTACCTGCACTGCTCCTTC
AAGACCACATACAGATCCAAGAAACCCGCTAAGAACCTCAAGATGCCCGGCTTCCACTTCGTGGACCACA
GACTGGAAAGAATCAAGGAGGCCGACAAAGAGACCTACGTCGAGCAGCACGAGATGGCTGTGGCCAAGTA
CTGCGACCTCCCTAGCAAACTGGGGCACAGAGGGCATGGCACCGGCAGCACCGGCAGCGGCAGCTCCGGT
ACCGCCTCCTCCGAGGACAACAACATGGCCATGAGCGAGCTGATCAAGGAGAACATGCACATGAAGCTGT
ACATGGAGGGCACCGTGAACAACCACCACTTCAAGTGCACATCC
