[The description below was written by a language model from this plasmid's Addgene catalogue record.]
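Description:
tdTurboRFP-C1 is an empty mammalian expression backbone of about 4.75 kb designed for building fluorescent fusion proteins. It carries no insert of its own; instead it encodes tdTurboRFP, whose name indicates a tandem-dimer form of the red fluorescent protein TurboRFP, positioned so that it sits at the N terminus of whatever coding sequence is cloned in. The "C1" designation follows the common naming convention for fluorescent protein vectors in which the cloning site lies downstream of the fluorophore, so the gene of interest is joined in frame to the C-terminal end of the tag. The recorded spectral properties are an excitation maximum of 553 nm and an emission maximum of 576 nm, placing it in the orange-red range.

The plasmid is maintained in E. coli as a high-copy construct under kanamycin selection, and it provides a neomycin resistance marker so that transfected mammalian cells can be selected with G418, for example when establishing stable lines. The record does not state the promoter driving the fluorescent protein, the origin of replication, the polyadenylation signal or the composition of the cloning site, and no feature table is available to confirm them. Part of the plasmid derives from material associated with work describing bright red fluorescent proteins. Typical uses supported by the record are tagging a protein of interest with a red fluorophore to follow its expression and subcellular localization in mammalian cells, or expressing the unfused fluorescent protein as a red marker or control.
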