Addgene plasmid #54757: tdTurboRFP-C1
Purpose: (Empty Backbone) Localization: C1 Cloning Vector, Excitation: 553, Emission: 576
Depositing lab: Dmitriy Chudakov & Michael Davidson & Dorus Gadella. Publication: Bright monomeric red fluorescent protein with an extended fluorescence lifetime. Merzlyak EM, Goedhart J, Shcherbo D, Bulina ME, Shcheglov AS, Fradkov AF, Gaintzeva A, Lukyanov KA, Lukyanov S, Gadella TW, Chudakov DM. Nat Methods. 2007 Jul;4(7):555-7. Epub 2007 Jun 17. 10.1038/nmeth1062 PubMed 17572680.
Backbone
  Vector backbone: tdTurboRFP-C1
  Backbone size (bp): 4750
  Vector type: Mammalian Expression
  Selectable markers: Neomycin (select with G418)
  Tag / fusion protein: tdTurboRFP (N terminal on backbone)
Growth in bacteria
  Bacterial resistance: Kanamycin, 50 μg/mL
  Growth temperature: 37°C
  Growth strain: DH5alpha
  Copy number: High Copy
Gene/Insert
  Gene/Insert name: None
  Tag / fusion protein: tdTurboRFP (N terminal on backbone)
Resource information
  A portion of this plasmid was derived from a plasmid made by: D.M. Chudakov and T.W.J. Gadella; PMID 17572680
Terms and licenses: Academic/Nonprofit Terms; Industry Terms
Depositor comments: . Excitation = 553; Emission = 576
How to cite: tdTurboRFP-C1 was a gift from Dmitriy Chudakov & Michael Davidson & Dorus Gadella (Addgene plasmid # 54757)
